Addgene plasmid #75676: PRKAB1 gRNA (BRDN0001162435)
Purpose: 3rd generation lentiviral gRNA plasmid targeting human PRKAB1
Depositing lab: John Doench & David Root. Depositing organization: Broad Institute. Publication: Optimized sgRNA design to maximize activity and minimize off-target effects of CRISPR-Cas9. Doench JG, Fusi N, Sullender M, Hegde M, Vaimberg EW, Donovan KF, Smith I, Tothova Z, Wilen C, Orchard R, Virgin HW, Listgarten J, Root DE. Nat Biotechnol. 2016 Jan 18. doi: 10.1038/nbt.3437. PubMed 26780180.
Backbone
  Vector backbone: lentiGuide-Puro
  Backbone manufacturer: Zhang Lab (Addgene plasmid # 52963)
  Vector type: Mammalian Expression, Lentiviral, CRISPR
  Selectable markers: Puromycin
Growth in bacteria
  Bacterial resistance: Ampicillin, 100 μg/mL
  Growth temperature: 37°C
  Growth strain: DH5alpha
  Copy number: High Copy
Gene/Insert
  Gene/Insert name: PRKAB1 (alt names: PRKAB1; NM_006253.4)
  gRNA/shRNA sequence: GGATGGCTACAAAGTTATTG
  Species: H. sapiens (human)
  Entrez Gene: PRKAB1 (a.k.a. AMPK, HAMPKb)
  Promoter: hU6
  Cloning method: Unknown
  Sequencing primers: 5′ U6-F; 3′ pS2-R
Terms and licenses: Academic/Nonprofit Terms; Industry Terms: Not Available to Industry
Depositor comments: The gRNA was designed to target the following Genbank reference sequence(s): NM_006253.4. Note that this plasmid does NOT contain Cas9. It should be used in conjunction with lentiCas9-Blast (Addgene #52962) or otherwise with cell lines already expressing Cas9. Browse the full kinome gRNA library at http://www.addgene.org/pooled-library/broadgpp-human-kinome/ or visit http://www.broadinstitute.org/rnai/public/ for detailed protocols and information.
How to cite: PRKAB1 gRNA (BRDN0001162435) was a gift from John Doench & David Root (Addgene plasmid # 75676 ; http://n2t.net/addgene:75676 ; RRID:Addgene_75676)
