[The description below was written by a language model from this plasmid's Addgene catalogue record and pLannotate feature annotations shown in this document.]
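Description:
PRKAB1 gRNA (BRDN0001162435) is a third-generation lentiviral CRISPR guide plasmid of about 8.3 kb, built on the lentiGuide-Puro backbone and carrying a single guide RNA directed against human PRKAB1, a gene listed under the AMPK alias, with the guide designed against its RefSeq transcript. It is maintained in E. coli as a high-copy plasmid through a ColE1/pUC-type origin with β-lactamase (ampicillin) selection. The backbone also retains an f1 origin, an SV40 origin and polyadenylation signal, and remnants of lac cloning-vector sequence.

The viral genome is transcribed from a chimeric RSV promoter fused to a truncated HIV-1 5' LTR, which makes packaging Tat-independent. This is followed by the Ψ packaging signal with a partial gag region, the Rev response element and a central polypurine tract. It ends in a ΔU3 self-inactivating 3' LTR, so the integrated provirus lacks LTR promoter activity.

Two expression units sit between the LTRs. A human U6 RNA polymerase III promoter drives the PRKAB1-specific spacer, which lies between the promoter and the Streptococcus pyogenes Cas9 guide scaffold. An EF-1α core promoter with its intron A drives puromycin N-acetyltransferase, and a downstream WPRE enhances transcript expression, allowing puromycin selection of transduced mammalian cells.

The plasmid does not encode Cas9. It is intended for cells that already express Cas9 or for use with a separate Cas9 lentiviral vector, to target PRKAB1 by Cas9-mediated editing. The guide belongs to a human kinome gRNA collection associated with work on optimised sgRNA design for higher on-target activity and fewer off-target effects.
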