Features (pLannotate 1.2.2; 29 found; start..end, strand, type, name):
     14..80      +  CDS            small t antigen (fragment): SV40 (simian virus 40) small t antigen
    106..317     +  promoter       EF-1α core promoter: core promoter for human elongation factor EF-1α
    318..1256    +  intron         EF-1α intron A: intron upstream of the start codon of human EF-1α
   1278..1877    +  CDS            PuroR (fragment): puromycin N-acetyltransferase; pac from Streptomyces; confers resistance to puromycin
   1893..2481    +  misc_feature   WPRE: woodchuck hepatitis virus posttranscriptional regulatory element
   2532..2551    +  misc_feature   cPPT/CTS (fragment): central polypurine tract and central termination sequence of HIV-1
   2553..2786    +  LTR            3' LTR (ΔU3): self-inactivating 3' long terminal repeat (LTR) from HIV-1
   2864..2985    +  polyA_signal   SV40 poly(A) signal: SV40 polyadenylation signal
   3025..3160    +  rep_origin     SV40 ori: SV40 origin of replication
   3181..3199    -  promoter       T7 promoter: promoter for bacteriophage T7 RNA polymerase
   3207..3362    +  CDS            lacZα (fragment): LacZα fragment of β-galactosidase; lacZ fragment
   3367..3795    +  rep_origin     f1 ori (sequence partly withheld): f1 bacteriophage origin of replication; arrow indicates direction of (+) strand synthesis
   3848..3952    +  promoter       AmpR promoter: bla
   3953..4813    +  CDS            AmpR: β-lactamase; bla; confers resistance to ampicillin, carbenicillin, and related antibiotics
   4984..5572    +  rep_origin     ori: high-copy-number ColE1/pMB1/pBR322/pUC origin of replication
   5755..5847    +  CDS            lacI (fragment): lac repressor; lacI; The lac repressor binds to the lac operator to inhibit transcription in E. coli. This inhibition can be relieved by adding lactose or isopropyl-β-D-thiogalactopyranoside (IPTG).
   5860..5881    +  protein_bind   CAP binding site: CAP binding activates transcription in the presence of cAMP. E. coli catabolite activator protein
   5896..5926    +  promoter       lac promoter: promoter for the E. coli lac operon
   5934..5950    +  protein_bind   lac operator: The lac repressor binds to the lac operator to inhibit transcription in E. coli. This inhibition can be relieved by adding lactose or isopropyl-β-D-thiogalactopyranoside (IPTG). lac repressor encoded by lacI
   5995..6013    +  promoter       T3 promoter: promoter for bacteriophage T3 RNA polymerase
   6041..6267    +  promoter       RSV promoter: Rous sarcoma virus enhancer/promoter
   6268..6448    +  LTR            5' LTR (truncated): truncated 5' long terminal repeat (LTR) from HIV-1
   6495..6620    +  misc_feature   HIV-1 Ψ: packaging signal of human immunodeficiency virus type 1
   6604..6967    +  CDS            HIV-1 gag (fragment): gag protein from human immunodeficiency virus 1; gag
   7113..7346    +  misc_feature   RRE: The Rev response element (RRE) of HIV-1 allows for Rev-dependent mRNA export from the nucleus to the cytoplasm.
   7723..7749    +  CDS            Rev (fragment): human immunodeficiency virus 1 (HIV-1) Rev protein; rev; enhances nuclear export of unspliced and incompletely spliced viral mRNAs
   7753..7993    +  promoter       U6 promoter: RNA polymerase III promoter for human U6 snRNA
   8023..8098    +  misc_RNA       gRNA scaffold: guide RNA scaffold for the Streptococcus pyogenes CRISPR/Cas9 system
   8154..8271    +  misc_feature   cPPT/CTS: central polypurine tract and central termination sequence of HIV-1
>Addgene plasmid #75676 | PRKAB1 gRNA (BRDN0001162435) | addgene full sequence | sequence record 184346 | Addgene Assembled Sequence
CCCGGGTGCAAAGATGGATAAAGTTTTAAACAGAGAGGAATCTTTGCAGCTAATGGACCTTCTAGGTCTT
GAAAGGAGTGGGAATTGGCTCCGGTGCCCGTCAGTGGGCAGAGCGCACATCGCCCACAGTCCCCGAGAAG
TTGGGGGGAGGGGTCGGCAATTGATCCGGTGCCTAGAGAAGGTGGCGCGGGGTAAACTGGGAAAGTGATG
TCGTGTACTGGCTCCGCCTTTTTCCCGAGGGTGGGGGAGAACCGTATATAAGTGCAGTAGTCGCCGTGAA
CGTTCTTTTTCGCAACGGGTTTGCCGCCAGAACACAGGTAAGTGCCGTGTGTGGTTCCCGCGGGCCTGGC
CTCTTTACGGGTTATGGCCCTTGCGTGCCTTGAATTACTTCCACCTGGCTGCAGTACGTGATTCTTGATC
CCGAGCTTCGGGTTGGAAGTGGGTGGGAGAGTTCGAGGCCTTGCGCTTAAGGAGCCCCTTCGCCTCGTGC
TTGAGTTGAGGCCTGGCCTGGGCGCTGGGGCCGCCGCGTGCGAATCTGGTGGCACCTTCGCGCCTGTCTC
GCTGCTTTCGATAAGTCTCTAGCCATTTAAAATTTTTGATGACCTGCTGCGACGCTTTTTTTCTGGCAAG
ATAGTCTTGTAAATGCGGGCCAAGATCTGCACACTGGTATTTCGGTTTTTGGGGCCGCGGGCGGCGACGG
GGCCCGTGCGTCCCAGCGCACATGTTCGGCGAGGCGGGGCCTGCGAGCGCGGCCACCGAGAATCGGACGG
GGGTAGTCTCAAGCTGGCCGGCCTGCTCTGGTGCCTGGCCTCGCGCCGCCGTGTATCGCCCCGCCCTGGG
CGGCAAGGCTGGCCCGGTCGGCACCAGTTGCGTGAGCGGAAAGATGGCCGCTTCCCGGCCCTGCTGCAGG
GAGCTCAAAATGGAGGACGCGGCGCTCGGGAGAGCGGGCGGGTGAGTCACCCACACAAAGGAAAAGGGCC
TTTCCGTCCTCAGCCGTCGCTTCATGTGACTCCACGGAGTACCGGGCGCCGTCCAGGCACCTCGATTAGT
TCTCGAGCTTTTGGAGTACGTCGTCTTTAGGTTGGGGGGAGGGGTTTTATGCGATGGAGTTTCCCCACAC
TGAGTGGGTGGAGACTGAAGTTAGGCCAGCTTGGCACTTGATGTAATTCTCCTTGGAATTTGCCCTTTTT
GAGTTTGGATCTTGGTTCATTCTCAAGCCTCAGACAGTGGTTCAAAGTTTTTTTCTTCCATTTCAGGTGT
CGTGACGTACGGCCACCATGACCGAGTACAAGCCCACGGTGCGCCTCGCCACCCGCGACGACGTCCCCAG
GGCCGTACGCACCCTCGCCGCCGCGTTCGCCGACTACCCCGCCACGCGCCACACCGTCGATCCGGACCGC
CACATCGAGCGGGTCACCGAGCTGCAAGAACTCTTCCTCACGCGCGTCGGGCTCGACATCGGCAAGGTGT
GGGTCGCGGACGACGGCGCCGCCGTGGCGGTCTGGACCACGCCGGAGAGCGTCGAAGCGGGGGCGGTGTT
CGCCGAGATCGGCCCGCGCATGGCCGAGTTGAGCGGTTCCCGGCTGGCCGCGCAGCAACAGATGGAAGGC
CTCCTGGCGCCGCACCGGCCCAAGGAGCCCGCGTGGTTCCTGGCCACCGTCGGAGTCTCGCCCGACCACC
AGGGCAAGGGTCTGGGCAGCGCCGTCGTGCTCCCCGGAGTGGAGGCGGCCGAGCGCGCCGGGGTGCCCGC
CTTCCTGGAGACCTCCGCGCCCCGCAACCTCCCCTTCTACGAGCGGCTCGGCTTCACCGTCACCGCCGAC
GTCGAGGTGCCCGAAGGACCGCGCACCTGGTGCATGACCCGCAAGCCCGGTGCCTGAACGCGTTAAGTCG
ACAATCAACCTCTGGATTACAAAATTTGTGAAAGATTGACTGGTATTCTTAACTATGTTGCTCCTTTTAC
GCTATGTGGATACGCTGCTTTAATGCCTTTGTATCATGCTATTGCTTCCCGTATGGCTTTCATTTTCTCC
TCCTTGTATAAATCCTGGTTGCTGTCTCTTTATGAGGAGTTGTGGCCCGTTGTCAGGCAACGTGGCGTGG
TGTGCACTGTGTTTGCTGACGCAACCCCCACTGGTTGGGGCATTGCCACCACCTGTCAGCTCCTTTCCGG
GACTTTCGCTTTCCCCCTCCCTATTGCCACGGCGGAACTCATCGCCGCCTGCCTTGCCCGCTGCTGGACA
GGGGCTCGGCTGTTGGGCACTGACAATTCCGTGGTGTTGTCGGGGAAATCATCGTCCTTTCCTTGGCTGC
TCGCCTGTGTTGCCACCTGGATTCTGCGCGGGACGTCCTTCTGCTACGTCCCTTCGGCCCTCAATCCAGC
GGACCTTCCTTCCCGCGGCCTGCTGCCGGCTCTGCGGCCTCTTCCGCGTCTTCGCCTTCGCCCTCAGACG
AGTCGGATCTCCCTTTGGGCCGCCTCCCCGCGTCGACTTTAAGACCAATGACTTACAAGGCAGCTGTAGA
TCTTAGCCACTTTTTAAAAGAAAAGGGGGGACTGGAAGGGCTAATTCACTCCCAACGAAGACAAGATCTG
CTTTTTGCTTGTACTGGGTCTCTCTGGTTAGACCAGATCTGAGCCTGGGAGCTCTCTGGCTAACTAGGGA
ACCCACTGCTTAAGCCTCAATAAAGCTTGCCTTGAGTGCTTCAAGTAGTGTGTGCCCGTCTGTTGTGTGA
CTCTGGTAACTAGAGATCCCTCAGACCCTTTTAGTCAGTGTGGAAAATCTCTAGCAGTACGTATAGTAGT
TCATGTCATCTTATTATTCAGTATTTATAACTTGCAAAGAAATGAATATCAGAGAGTGAGAGGAACTTGT
TTATTGCAGCTTATAATGGTTACAAATAAAGCAATAGCATCACAAATTTCACAAATAAAGCATTTTTTTC
ACTGCATTCTAGTTGTGGTTTGTCCAAACTCATCAATGTATCTTATCATGTCTGGCTCTAGCTATCCCGC
CCCTAACTCCGCCCATCCCGCCCCTAACTCCGCCCAGTTCCGCCCATTCTCCGCCCCATGGCTGACTAAT
TTTTTTTATTTATGCAGAGGCCGAGGCCGCCTCGGCCTCTGAGCTATTCCAGAAGTAGTGAGGAGGCTTT
TTTGGAGGCCTAGGGACGTACCCAATTCGCCCTATAGTGAGTCGTATTACGCGCGCTCACTGGCCGTCGT
TTTACAACGTCGTGACTGGGAAAACCCTGGCGTTACCCAACTTAATCGCCTTGCAGCACATCCCCCTTTC
GCCAGCTGGCGTAATAGCGAAGAGGCCCGCACCGATCGCCCTTCCCAACAGTTGCGCAGCCTGAATGGCG
AATGGG
[124 nt withheld, positions 3367-3490]
C
[91 nt withheld, positions 3492-3582]
A
[49 nt withheld, positions 3584-3632]
CCTTTGACGTTGGAGTCCACGTTCTTT
[37 nt withheld, positions 3660-3696]
ACCCTATCTCGGTCTATTCTTTTGATTTATAAGGGATTTTGCCGATTTCGGCCTATTGGTTAAAAAATGA
GCTGATTTAACAAAAATTTAACGCGAATTTTAACAAAATATTAACGCTTACAATTTAGGTGGCACTTTTC
GGGGAAATGTGCGCGGAACCCCTATTTGTTTATTTTTCTAAATACATTCAAATATGTATCCGCTCATGAG
ACAATAACCCTGATAAATGCTTCAATAATATTGAAAAAGGAAGAGTATGAGTATTCAACATTTCCGTGTC
GCCCTTATTCCCTTTTTTGCGGCATTTTGCCTTCCTGTTTTTGCTCACCCAGAAACGCTGGTGAAAGTAA
AAGATGCTGAAGATCAGTTGGGTGCACGAGTGGGTTACATCGAACTGGATCTCAACAGCGGTAAGATCCT
TGAGAGTTTTCGCCCCGAAGAACGTTTTCCAATGATGAGCACTTTTAAAGTTCTGCTATGTGGCGCGGTA
TTATCCCGTATTGACGCCGGGCAAGAGCAACTCGGTCGCCGCATACACTATTCTCAGAATGACTTGGTTG
AGTACTCACCAGTCACAGAAAAGCATCTTACGGATGGCATGACAGTAAGAGAATTATGCAGTGCTGCCAT
AACCATGAGTGATAACACTGCGGCCAACTTACTTCTGACAACGATCGGAGGACCGAAGGAGCTAACCGCT
TTTTTGCACAACATGGGGGATCATGTAACTCGCCTTGATCGTTGGGAACCGGAGCTGAATGAAGCCATAC
CAAACGACGAGCGTGACACCACGATGCCTGTAGCAATGGCAACAACGTTGCGCAAACTATTAACTGGCGA
ACTACTTACTCTAGCTTCCCGGCAACAATTAATAGACTGGATGGAGGCGGATAAAGTTGCAGGACCACTT
CTGCGCTCGGCCCTTCCGGCTGGCTGGTTTATTGCTGATAAATCTGGAGCCGGTGAGCGTGGGTCTCGCG
GTATCATTGCAGCACTGGGGCCAGATGGTAAGCCCTCCCGTATCGTAGTTATCTACACGACGGGGAGTCA
GGCAACTATGGATGAACGAAATAGACAGATCGCTGAGATAGGTGCCTCACTGATTAAGCATTGGTAACTG
TCAGACCAAGTTTACTCATATATACTTTAGATTGATTTAAAACTTCATTTTTAATTTAAAAGGATCTAGG
TGAAGATCCTTTTTGATAATCTCATGACCAAAATCCCTTAACGTGAGTTTTCGTTCCACTGAGCGTCAGA
CCCCGTAGAAAAGATCAAAGGATCTTCTTGAGATCCTTTTTTTCTGCGCGTAATCTGCTGCTTGCAAACA
AAAAAACCACCGCTACCAGCGGTGGTTTGTTTGCCGGATCAAGAGCTACCAACTCTTTTTCCGAAGGTAA
CTGGCTTCAGCAGAGCGCAGATACCAAATACTGTTCTTCTAGTGTAGCCGTAGTTAGGCCACCACTTCAA
GAACTCTGTAGCACCGCCTACATACCTCGCTCTGCTAATCCTGTTACCAGTGGCTGCTGCCAGTGGCGAT
AAGTCGTGTCTTACCGGGTTGGACTCAAGACGATAGTTACCGGATAAGGCGCAGCGGTCGGGCTGAACGG
GGGGTTCGTGCACACAGCCCAGCTTGGAGCGAACGACCTACACCGAACTGAGATACCTACAGCGTGAGCT
ATGAGAAAGCGCCACGCTTCCCGAAGGGAGAAAGGCGGACAGGTATCCGGTAAGCGGCAGGGTCGGAACA
GGAGAGCGCACGAGGGAGCTTCCAGGGGGAAACGCCTGGTATCTTTATAGTCCTGTCGGGTTTCGCCACC
TCTGACTTGAGCGTCGATTTTTGTGATGCTCGTCAGGGGGGCGGAGCCTATGGAAAAACGCCAGCAACGC
GGCCTTTTTACGGTTCCTGGCCTTTTGCTGGCCTTTTGCTCACATGTTCTTTCCTGCGTTATCCCCTGAT
TCTGTGGATAACCGTATTACCGCCTTTGAGTGAGCTGATACCGCTCGCCGCAGCCGAACGACCGAGCGCA
GCGAGTCAGTGAGCGAGGAAGCGGAAGAGCGCCCAATACGCAAACCGCCTCTCCCCGCGCGTTGGCCGAT
TCATTAATGCAGCTGGCACGACAGGTTTCCCGACTGGAAAGCGGGCAGTGAGCGCAACGCAATTAATGTG
AGTTAGCTCACTCATTAGGCACCCCAGGCTTTACACTTTATGCTTCCGGCTCGTATGTTGTGTGGAATTG
TGAGCGGATAACAATTTCACACAGGAAACAGCTATGACCATGATTACGCCAAGCGCGCAATTAACCCTCA
CTAAAGGGAACAAAAGCTGGAGCTGCAAGCTTAATGTAGTCTTATGCAATACTCTTGTAGTCTTGCAACA
TGGTAACGATGAGTTAGCAACATGCCTTACAAGGAGAGAAAAAGCACCGTGCATGCCGATTGGTGGAAGT
AAGGTGGTACGATCGTGCCTTATTAGGAAGGCAACAGACGGGTCTGACATGGATTGGACGAACCACTGAA
TTGCCGCATTGCAGAGATATTGTATTTAAGTGCCTAGCTCGATACATAAACGGGTCTCTCTGGTTAGACC
AGATCTGAGCCTGGGAGCTCTCTGGCTAACTAGGGAACCCACTGCTTAAGCCTCAATAAAGCTTGCCTTG
AGTGCTTCAAGTAGTGTGTGCCCGTCTGTTGTGTGACTCTGGTAACTAGAGATCCCTCAGACCCTTTTAG
TCAGTGTGGAAAATCTCTAGCAGTGGCGCCCGAACAGGGACTTGAAAGCGAAAGGGAAACCAGAGGAGCT
CTCTCGACGCAGGACTCGGCTTGCTGAAGCGCGCACGGCAAGAGGCGAGGGGCGGCGACTGGTGAGTACG
CCAAAAATTTTGACTAGCGGAGGCTAGAAGGAGAGAGATGGGTGCGAGAGCGTCAGTATTAAGCGGGGGA
GAATTAGATCGCGATGGGAAAAAATTCGGTTAAGGCCAGGGGGAAAGAAAAAATATAAATTAAAACATAT
AGTATGGGCAAGCAGGGAGCTAGAACGATTCGCAGTTAATCCTGGCCTGTTAGAAACATCAGAAGGCTGT
AGACAAATACTGGGACAGCTACAACCATCCCTTCAGACAGGATCAGAAGAACTTAGATCATTATATAATA
CAGTAGCAACCCTCTATTGTGTGCATCAAAGGATAGAGATAAAAGACACCAAGGAAGCTTTAGACAAGAT
AGAGGAAGAGCAAAACAAAAGTAAGACCACCGCACAGCAAGCGGCCGCTGATCTTCAGACCTGGAGGAGG
AGATATGAGGGACAATTGGAGAAGTGAATTATATAAATATAAAGTAGTAAAAATTGAACCATTAGGAGTA
GCACCCACCAAGGCAAAGAGAAGAGTGGTGCAGAGAGAAAAAAGAGCAGTGGGAATAGGAGCTTTGTTCC
TTGGGTTCTTGGGAGCAGCAGGAAGCACTATGGGCGCAGCGTCAATGACGCTGACGGTACAGGCCAGACA
ATTATTGTCTGGTATAGTGCAGCAGCAGAACAATTTGCTGAGGGCTATTGAGGCGCAACAGCATCTGTTG
CAACTCACAGTCTGGGGCATCAAGCAGCTCCAGGCAAGAATCCTGGCTGTGGAAAGATACCTAAAGGATC
AACAGCTCCTGGGGATTTGGGGTTGCTCTGGAAAACTCATTTGCACCACTGCTGTGCCTTGGAATGCTAG
TTGGAGTAATAAATCTCTGGAACAGATTTGGAATCACACGACCTGGATGGAGTGGGACAGAGAAATTAAC
AATTACACAAGCTTAATACACTCCTTAATTGAAGAATCGCAAAACCAGCAAGAAAAGAATGAACAAGAAT
TATTGGAATTAGATAAATGGGCAAGTTTGTGGAATTGGTTTAACATAACAAATTGGCTGTGGTATATAAA
ATTATTCATAATGATAGTAGGAGGCTTGGTAGGTTTAAGAATAGTTTTTGCTGTACTTTCTATAGTGAAT
AGAGTTAGGCAGGGATATTCACCATTATCGTTTCAGACCCACCTCCCAACCCCGAGGGGACCCAGAGAGG
GCCTATTTCCCATGATTCCTTCATATTTGCATATACGATACAAGGCTGTTAGAGAGATAATTAGAATTAA
TTTGACTGTAAACACAAAGATATTAGTACAAAATACGTGACGTAGAAAGTAATAATTTCTTGGGTAGTTT
GCAGTTTTAAAATTATGTTTTAAAATGGACTATCATATGCTTACCGTAACTTGAAAGTATTTCGATTTCT
TGGCTTTATATATCTTGTGGAAAGGACGAAACACCGGGATGGCTACAAAGTTATTGGTTTTAGAGCTAGA
AATAGCAAGTTAAAATAAGGCTAGTCCGTTATCAACTTGAAAAAGTGGCACCGAGTCGGTGCTTTTTTAA
GCTTGGCGTAACTAGATCTTGAGACAAATGGCAGTATTCATCCACAATTTTAAAAGAAAAGGGGGGATTG
GGGGGTACAGTGCAGGGGAAAGAATAGTAGACATAATAGCAACAGACATACAAACTAAAGAATTACAAAA
ACAAATTACAAAAATTCAAAATTTTCGGGTTTATTACAGGGACAGCAGAGATCCACTTTGGCGCCGGCTC
GAGGGGG
