>Addgene plasmid #75676 | PRKAB1 gRNA (BRDN0001162435) | depositor partial sequence | sequence record 143136 | Target Sequence
GGATGGCTACAAAGTTATTG
