>Addgene plasmid #75676 | PRKAB1 gRNA (BRDN0001162435) | addgene partial sequence | sequence record 184345 | hU6-F
TGACGTAGAAAGTAATAATTTCTTGGGTAGTTTGCAGTTTTAAAATTATGTTTTAAAATGGACTATCATA
TGCTTACCGTAACTTGAAAGTATTTCGATTTCTTGGCTTTATATATCTTGTGGAAAGGACGAAACACCGG
GATGGCTACAAAGTTATTGGTTTTAGAGCTAGAAATAGCAAGTTAAAATAAGGCTAGTCCGTTATCAACT
TGAAAAAGTGGCACCGAGTCGGTGCTTTTTTAAGCTTGGCGTAACTAGATCTTGAGACAAATGGCAGTAT
TCATCCACAATTTTAAAAGAAAAGGGGGGATTGGGGGGTACAGTGCAGGGGAAAGAATAGTAGACATAAT
AGCAACAGACATACAAACTAAAGAATTACAAAAACAAATTACAAAAATTCAAAATTTTCGGGTTTATTAC
AGGGACAGCAGAGATCCACTTTGGCGCCGGCTCGAGGGGGCCCGGGTGCAAAGATGGATAAAGTTTTAAA
CAGAGAGGAATCTTTGCAGCTAATGGACCTTCTAGGTCTTGAAAGGAGTGGGAATTGGCTCCGGTGCCCG
TCAGTGGGCA
